Addgene plasmid #82662: p248_LTJ_2kbCD45.1Template
Purpose: 2kb HDR template for murine CD45.1
Depositing lab: Lukas Jeker. Publication: Highly Efficient and Versatile Plasmid-Based Gene Editing in Primary T Cells. Kornete M, Marone R, Jeker LT. J Immunol. 2018 Feb 14. pii: jimmunol.1701121. doi: 10.4049/jimmunol.1701121. PubMed 29445007.
Backbone
  Vector backbone: pUC57
  Backbone manufacturer: Genscript
  Backbone size w/o insert (bp): 2710
  Vector type: HDR template for gene editing
Growth in bacteria
  Bacterial resistance: Ampicillin, 100 μg/mL
  Growth temperature: 37°C
  Growth strain: DH5alpha
  Copy number: High Copy
Gene/Insert
  Gene/Insert name: 2kb genomic DNA sequence from murine CD45.1
  Species: M. musculus (mouse)
  Cloning method: Unknown
  Sequencing primers: 5′ M13pUC-fwd; 3′ M13pUC-rev
Terms and licenses: Academic/Nonprofit Terms; Industry Terms: Not Available to Industry
Depositor comments: This HDR template can be used in conjunction with sgRNA CD45.2 (Addgene ID 82672). In the template we introduced a PAM mutation. These plasmids were previously associated with the following preprint: Highly efficient and versatile plasmid-based gene editing in primary T cells bioRxiv. 13 January 2018. doi:10.1101/247544
How to cite: p248_LTJ_2kbCD45.1Template was a gift from Lukas Jeker (Addgene plasmid # 82662 ; http://n2t.net/addgene:82662 ; RRID:Addgene_82662)
