[The description below was written by a language model from this plasmid's Addgene catalogue record and pLannotate feature annotations shown in this document.]
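Description:
p248_LTJ_2kbCD45.1Template is a pUC57-based bacterial cloning plasmid that serves as a donor (homology-directed repair, HDR) template for CRISPR gene editing of the mouse CD45 locus. It is not an expression vector. The backbone supplies only what is needed for propagation in E. coli: a high-copy ColE1/pUC-type origin of replication and a β-lactamase gene (AmpR) driven by its own promoter for ampicillin selection. The feature table also shows the usual pUC remnants around the cloning site, namely the lac promoter, lac operator and CAP binding site, a fragment of lacZα, and short vestigial pieces of lacI, rop and the pBR322 bom region. None of these has a function in the editing application. The insert sits between the lacZα fragment and the lac promoter, flanked by the standard M13/pUC sequencing primer sites.

The payload is roughly 2 kb of mouse genomic DNA from Ptprc, the gene encoding the receptor-type tyrosine phosphatase CD45, in its CD45.1 allelic form. Automated annotation recognises only one short coding fragment near the middle of the insert, consistent with a single exon flanked by non-coding genomic sequence that acts as homology arms. No promoter, reporter or selection cassette for mammalian cells is annotated. The depositor notes that a PAM mutation was introduced into the template, which would keep Cas9 from cutting the donor or the repaired allele. The plasmid is meant to be used together with a companion sgRNA targeting CD45.2. The record describes the associated work as plasmid-based gene editing in primary T cells; presumably repair converts CD45.2 to CD45.1, though the record does not spell out that readout.
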