Features (pLannotate 1.2.2; 11 found; start..end, strand, type, name):
    137..236     +  misc_feature   bom (fragment): basis of mobility region from pBR322
    242..399     -  CDS            lacZα (fragment): LacZα fragment of β-galactosidase; lacZ fragment
   1365..1505    +  CDS            Ptprc (fragment): PTPRC_MOUSE - Also known as Ly-5. Experimental evidence at protein level: Swiss-Prot protein existence level 1. Protein tyrosine-protein phosphatase required for T-cell activation through the antigen receptor. Acts as a positive regulator of T-cell coactivation upon binding to DPP4. The first PTPase domain has enzymatic activity, while the second one seems to affect the substrate specificity of the first one. Upon T-cell activation, recruits and dephosphorylates SKAP1 and FYN (By similarity). Dephosphorylates LYN, and thereby modulates LYN activity. From Mus musculus (Mouse).
   2506..2522    -  protein_bind   lac operator: The lac repressor binds to the lac operator to inhibit transcription in E. coli. This inhibition can be relieved by adding lactose or isopropyl-β-D-thiogalactopyranoside (IPTG). lac repressor encoded by lacI
   2530..2560    -  promoter       lac promoter: promoter for the E. coli lac operon
   2575..2596    -  protein_bind   CAP binding site: CAP binding activates transcription in the presence of cAMP. E. coli catabolite activator protein
   2609..2701    -  CDS            lacI (fragment): lac repressor; lacI; The lac repressor binds to the lac operator to inhibit transcription in E. coli. This inhibition can be relieved by adding lactose or isopropyl-β-D-thiogalactopyranoside (IPTG).
   2884..3472    -  rep_origin     ori: high-copy-number ColE1/pMB1/pBR322/pUC origin of replication
   3643..4503    -  CDS            AmpR: β-lactamase; bla; confers resistance to ampicillin, carbenicillin, and related antibiotics
   4504..4608    -  promoter       AmpR promoter: bla
   4703..35      +  CDS            rop (fragment) (across the origin): Rop protein, which maintains plasmids at low copy number; rop
>Addgene plasmid #82662 | p248_LTJ_2kbCD45.1Template | depositor full sequence | sequence record 163599 | p248_LTJ_2kbCD45.1Template sequence 4703 bps
TCGCGCGTTTCGGTGATGACGGTGAAAACCTCTGACACATGCAGCTCCCGGAGACGGTCACAGCTTGTCT
GTAAGCGGATGCCGGGAGCAGACAAGCCCGTCAGGGCGCGTCAGCGGGTGTTGGCGGGTGTCGGGGCTGG
CTTAACTATGCGGCATCAGAGCAGATTGTACTGAGAGTGCACCATATGCGGTGTGAAATACCGCACAGAT
GCGTAAGGAGAAAATACCGCATCAGGCGCCATTCGCCATTCAGGCTGCGCAACTGTTGGGAAGGGCGATC
GGTGCGGGCCTCTTCGCTATTACGCCAGCTGGCGAAAGGGGGATGTGCTGCAAGGCGATTAAGTTGGGTA
ACGCCAGGGTTTTCCCAGTCACGACGTTGTAAAACGACGGCCAGTGAATTCGAGCTCGGTACCTCGCGAA
TGCATCTAGATATCGGATCCCGGGATGGTTTACAGAGCAAGTTTCAAGACAGCCCAGGATACACAGAGAA
ACCCTGTCTCAAAACAAACAAAACAAAACAAAAAGCAAAAAACACAAAACTAAAACAACATAACAACAAA
CCATCAAAAAGCAGTTCCTATGGATTAGAAACAGCCTATTTTGTATTTTGTGAAATAATTATACATAAGA
TTGCTGTTTTTTCATTTTTTTCTTTCTTCTTTTTGGTATTTCTTTTTAAATTCAAAATGTTCTCATTAGA
GAAAAGAATGTAGTTAAACATCTAATGTTTTCTGGAAAAAAAAATCAAAGGGGGAATTCTAGTTATGTTA
ATACCAAAGTTGTGATCACAGCACGTGGAAGGCAGGAGTACCTTATGTGTTCAAAGCCAGTCTATGCTGT
ATCTTGAATTCTGTGGCAGCCTTCACAGTGTGAGATTACACCTTGTTTCCAAAACCCCAAACAGATCAAC
AACAAGCGTGAAAACAGCAAAGAAATTGTTTTTCAAATGGGAAAAATCAGCCGTTTATCTTGATGTTTCC
TTGAGTTGCATTTATAAAAGCAGCACACATTTCTACTGAAATCTGTGGTACGAAGAAAATATGTTATCTT
CCCTAATGAATGGCAAATATCTGAGTTGATAAACAAACTGCCAGCAAGTGGTGTCTACACATATAGATAT
ATCAAAACACTAATAATGTGCACATATTTGTATAATTGTGCATCAGCTGAAATGGAGATAAATTAAAAAT
TAGGAATGTGACTAGATCATGAAGAAGCATCAGACCTTGGGAGAGCTTAGATGTCCCCTAGCGAAATCTC
CTGCTTGCAAGACTGTACTCCATGAGTCTTATTTCAGAGTTGAGAGGGTTCACATCTCCACACCAGGAAC
CATCACCTAAGAGCACCTCTCCGTTTCCTCCACAGGGACTGACAAGTTTTCGCTACATGACTGCACACCA
AAAGAAAAGGCTAATACTTCAATTTGTTTAGAGTGGAAAACAGAAAACCTTGATTTCAGAAAATGCAACA
GTGACAATATTTCATATGTACTCCACTGTGAGCCAGGTACGATGCTGGGCAGAGAAGTTCTATTATCAGA
AATTATTCCAGACGTGGCTTAAATGTTCTTTCTGTAGCCTTGTCCTCCTCACCCACCCTCAGTGATCCGC
CATAAATTAGAATAAAATAACCCTAGTATCTCTGGCACTGAAACAAATTCACAACGTAGATAAATGAAAA
GAGCAACCCATGGATGATAAATATTATGAAAAATTAATTAAAAGAATTTTCTTGAGTACTGTTATATACC
AGACATTGTTGAAAGGGTGATGAGATGCAGGCATTATAAAAGAAAGATGGTATCCATAGTCTGTAGAAAG
GAAGCATAGTATTATCCACACCGGAGGTTGCTTTCTCAGACTTTCATACATGAAAATCATTGGAAAGTTC
AAGAATCTGCAGGTAGCAAGGAAAACAAGTGCTTCTAGGAGGGAACATGGGTTTCTCTAGAGGTTGGATC
TTTTAAAACATATATTTGAATTCAGTGAGGTGGACTCTTTCTCCTCTAGGCATACAGCTATGTGCCAGGA
CACACTTGACAAGACAGAGGGAGGTACATACACCCAGAGGCGGAAGAGGAAATTTCACTCTGATTGTAAA
CATTGTGCTAACAGGAAATTGCTGGGCTAAGATACAAATAGGATGTTCACAGCTGGAACAAATATATGTT
GAGTTAACATTTTTTTAAAAAATTTTAAATAAGTCACAATACTGATTTCTCAACAAAATTGAGTATAGCA
ATGTTATCTGCAGGATCTTGGTTTATTATTTCACCATTTTCAGAGACTTGACCTTAACATGAAGTCTTAA
ACACATGGTGCCATAAAAGAAGCCCATTTACTATGTGGCATTTCATATACTCATGTGCAATACTTACTTC
TTTCAGAAAATAATACAAAATGCATTAGAAGAAATACATTCATACCTGAAAGATGTCAGTTGGAGCTGCA
GAGGCCTGCATGCAAGCTTGGCGTAATCATGGTCATAGCTGTTTCCTGTGTGAAATTGTTATCCGCTCAC
AATTCCACACAACATACGAGCCGGAAGCATAAAGTGTAAAGCCTGGGGTGCCTAATGAGTGAGCTAACTC
ACATTAATTGCGTTGCGCTCACTGCCCGCTTTCCAGTCGGGAAACCTGTCGTGCCAGCTGCATTAATGAA
TCGGCCAACGCGCGGGGAGAGGCGGTTTGCGTATTGGGCGCTCTTCCGCTTCCTCGCTCACTGACTCGCT
GCGCTCGGTCGTTCGGCTGCGGCGAGCGGTATCAGCTCACTCAAAGGCGGTAATACGGTTATCCACAGAA
TCAGGGGATAACGCAGGAAAGAACATGTGAGCAAAAGGCCAGCAAAAGGCCAGGAACCGTAAAAAGGCCG
CGTTGCTGGCGTTTTTCCATAGGCTCCGCCCCCCTGACGAGCATCACAAAAATCGACGCTCAAGTCAGAG
GTGGCGAAACCCGACAGGACTATAAAGATACCAGGCGTTTCCCCCTGGAAGCTCCCTCGTGCGCTCTCCT
GTTCCGACCCTGCCGCTTACCGGATACCTGTCCGCCTTTCTCCCTTCGGGAAGCGTGGCGCTTTCTCATA
GCTCACGCTGTAGGTATCTCAGTTCGGTGTAGGTCGTTCGCTCCAAGCTGGGCTGTGTGCACGAACCCCC
CGTTCAGCCCGACCGCTGCGCCTTATCCGGTAACTATCGTCTTGAGTCCAACCCGGTAAGACACGACTTA
TCGCCACTGGCAGCAGCCACTGGTAACAGGATTAGCAGAGCGAGGTATGTAGGCGGTGCTACAGAGTTCT
TGAAGTGGTGGCCTAACTACGGCTACACTAGAAGAACAGTATTTGGTATCTGCGCTCTGCTGAAGCCAGT
TACCTTCGGAAAAAGAGTTGGTAGCTCTTGATCCGGCAAACAAACCACCGCTGGTAGCGGTGGTTTTTTT
GTTTGCAAGCAGCAGATTACGCGCAGAAAAAAAGGATCTCAAGAAGATCCTTTGATCTTTTCTACGGGGT
CTGACGCTCAGTGGAACGAAAACTCACGTTAAGGGATTTTGGTCATGAGATTATCAAAAAGGATCTTCAC
CTAGATCCTTTTAAATTAAAAATGAAGTTTTAAATCAATCTAAAGTATATATGAGTAAACTTGGTCTGAC
AGTTACCAATGCTTAATCAGTGAGGCACCTATCTCAGCGATCTGTCTATTTCGTTCATCCATAGTTGCCT
GACTCCCCGTCGTGTAGATAACTACGATACGGGAGGGCTTACCATCTGGCCCCAGTGCTGCAATGATACC
GCGAGACCCACGCTCACCGGCTCCAGATTTATCAGCAATAAACCAGCCAGCCGGAAGGGCCGAGCGCAGA
AGTGGTCCTGCAACTTTATCCGCCTCCATCCAGTCTATTAATTGTTGCCGGGAAGCTAGAGTAAGTAGTT
CGCCAGTTAATAGTTTGCGCAACGTTGTTGCCATTGCTACAGGCATCGTGGTGTCACGCTCGTCGTTTGG
TATGGCTTCATTCAGCTCCGGTTCCCAACGATCAAGGCGAGTTACATGATCCCCCATGTTGTGCAAAAAA
GCGGTTAGCTCCTTCGGTCCTCCGATCGTTGTCAGAAGTAAGTTGGCCGCAGTGTTATCACTCATGGTTA
TGGCAGCACTGCATAATTCTCTTACTGTCATGCCATCCGTAAGATGCTTTTCTGTGACTGGTGAGTACTC
AACCAAGTCATTCTGAGAATAGTGTATGCGGCGACCGAGTTGCTCTTGCCCGGCGTCAATACGGGATAAT
ACCGCGCCACATAGCAGAACTTTAAAAGTGCTCATCATTGGAAAACGTTCTTCGGGGCGAAAACTCTCAA
GGATCTTACCGCTGTTGAGATCCAGTTCGATGTAACCCACTCGTGCACCCAACTGATCTTCAGCATCTTT
TACTTTCACCAGCGTTTCTGGGTGAGCAAAAACAGGAAGGCAAAATGCCGCAAAAAAGGGAATAAGGGCG
ACACGGAAATGTTGAATACTCATACTCTTCCTTTTTCAATATTATTGAAGCATTTATCAGGGTTATTGTC
TCATGAGCGGATACATATTTGAATGTATTTAGAAAAATAAACAAATAGGGGTTCCGCGCACATTTCCCCG
AAAAGTGCCACCTGACGTCTAAGAAACCATTATTATCATGACATTAACCTATAAAAATAGGCGTATCACG
AGGCCCTTTCGTC
