>Addgene plasmid #82662 | p248_LTJ_2kbCD45.1Template | addgene partial sequence | sequence record 163691 | M13pUC-Fwd 5'-CCCAGTCACGACGTTGTAAAACG-3'
CCTCGCGAATGCATCTAGATATCGGATCCCGGGATGGTTTACAGAGCAAGTTTCAAGACAGCCCAGGATA
CACAGAGAAACCCTGTCTCAAAACAAACAAAACAAAACAAAAAGCAAAAAACACAAAACTAAAACAACAT
AACAACAAACCATCAAAAAGCAGTTCCTATGGATTAGAAACAGCCTATTTTGTATTTTGTGAAATAATTA
TACATAAGATTGCTGTTTTTTCATTTTTTTCTTTCTTCTTTTTGGTATTTCTTTTTAAATTCAAAATGTT
CTCATTAGAGAAAAGAATGTAGTTAAACATCTAATGTTTTCTGGAAAAAAAAATCAAAGGGGGAATTCTA
GTTATGTTAATACCAAAGTTGTGATCACAGCACGTGGAAGGCAGGAGTACCTTATGTGTTCAAAGCCAGT
CTATGCTGTATCTTGAATTCTGTGGCAGCCTTCACAGTGTGAGATTACACCTTGTTTCCAAAACCCCAAA
CAGATCAACAACAAGCGTGAAAACAGCAAAGAAATTGTTTTTCAAATGGGAAAAATCAGCCGTTTATCTT
GATGTTTCCTTGAGTTGCATTTATAAAAGCAGCACACATTTCTACTGAAATCTGTGGTACGAAGAAAATA
TGTTATCTTCCCTAATGAATGGCAAATATCTGAGTTGATAAACAAACTGCCAGCAAGTGGTGTCTACACA
TATAGATATATCAAAACACTAATAATGTGCACATATTTGTATAATTGTGCATCAGCTGAAATGGAGATAA
ATTAAAAATTAGGAATGTGACTAGATCATGAAGAAGCATCAGACCTTGGGAGAGCTTAGATGTCCCCTAG
CGAAATCTCCTGCTTGCAAGACTGTACTCCATGAGTCTTATTTCAGAGTTGAGAGGGTTCACATCTCCAC
ACCAGGAACCATCACCTAAGAGCACCTCTCCGTTTCCTCCACAGGGACTGACAAGTTTTCGCTAC
