>Addgene plasmid #82662 | p248_LTJ_2kbCD45.1Template | addgene partial sequence | sequence record 163693 | M13pUC-Rev 5'-AGCGGATAACAATTTCACACAGG-3'
CCAAGCTTGCATGCAGGCCTCTGCAGTCGACTCCAACTGACATCTTTCAGGTATGAATGTATTTCTTCTA
ATGCATTTTGTATTATTTTCTGAAAGAAGTAAGTATTGCACATGAGTATATGAAATGCCACATAGTAAAT
GGGCTTCTTTTATGGCACCATGTGTTTAAGACTTCATGTTAAGGTCAAGTCTCTGAAAATGGTGAAATAA
TAAACCAAGATCCTGCAGATAACATTGCTATACTCAATTTTGTTGAGAAATCAGTATTGTGACTTATTTA
AAATTTTTTAAAAAAATGTTAACTCAACATATATTTGTTCCAGCTGTGAACATCCTATTTGTATCTTAGC
CCAGCAATTTCCTGTTAGCACAATGTTTACAATCAGAGTGAAATTTCCTCTTCCGCCTCTGGGTGTATGT
ACCTCCCTCTGTCTTGTCAAGTGTGTCCTGGCACATAGCTGTATGCCTAGAGGAGAAAGAGTCCACCTCA
CTGAATTCAAATATATGTTTTAAAAGATCCAACCTCTAGAGAAACCCATGTTCCCTCCTAGAAGCACTTG
TTTTCCTTGCTACCTGCAGATTCTTGAACTTTCCAATGATTTTCATGTATGAAAGTCTGAGAAAGCAACC
TCCGGTGTGGATAATACTATGCTTCCTTTCTACAGACTATGGATACCATCTTTCTTTTATAATGCCTGCA
TCTCATCACCCTTTCAACAATGTCTGGTATATAACAGTACTCAAGAAAATTCTTTTAATTAATTTTTCAT
AATATTTATCATCCATGGGTTGCTCTTTTCATTTATCTACGTTGTGAATTTGTTTCAGTGCCAGAG
